>Addgene plasmid #123682 | MTK1_019 | addgene full sequence | sequence record 248579 | Addgene NGS Result
ATCTTCTTGAGATCCTTTTTTTCTGCGCGTAATCTGCTGCTTGCAAACAAAAAAACCACCGCTACCAGCG
GTGGTTTGTTTGCCGGATCAAGAGCTACCAACTCTTTTTCCGAAGGTAACTGGCTTCAGCAGAGCGCAGA
TACCAAATACTGTTCTTCTAGTGTAGCCGTAGTTAGGCCACCACTTCAAGAACTCTGTAGCACCGCCTAC
ATACCTCGCTCTGCTAATCCTGTTACCAGTGGCTGCTGCCAGTGGCGATAAGTCGTGTCTTACCGGGTTG
GACTCAAGACGATAGTTACCGGATAAGGCGCAGCGGTCGGGCTGAACGGGGGGTTCGTGCACACAGCCCA
GCTTGGAGCGAACGACCTACACCGAACTGAGATACCTACAGCGTGAGCTATGAGAAAGCGCCACGCTTCC
CGAAGGGAGAAAGGCGGACAGGTATCCGGTAAGCGGCAGGGTCGGAACAGGAGAGCGCACGAGGGAGCTT
CCAGGGGGAAACGCCTGGTATCTTTATAGTCCTGTCGGGTTTCGCCACCTCTGACTTGAGCGTCGATTTT
TGTGATGCTCGTCAGGGGGGCGGAGCCTATGGAAAAACGCCAGCAACGCGGCCTTTTTACGGTTCCTGGC
CTTTTGCTGGCCTTTTGCTCACATGTTCTTTCCTGCGTTATCCCCTGATTCTGTGGATAACCGTAGTCGG
TCTCACCCTGAATTCGCATCTAGAACGGGCTGAATCACAAGCATCCAAAGCTCGTCGAATAGTTGGCGAG
AGTAAGGAATGCCACCCGCGATCAGAACAGATGCCGAAGATGGCACTCACGTCACTGGCATGTCCTAAAG
CTGCCGAGATTTGCGAACAGCGATCCCCGTCTCACCCTAGGGACACTGACACAATTCCAATCGAATTCGA
GTTGGCGCGCCTGTCATTCTAAATCTCTCTTTCAGCCTAAAGCTTTTTCCCCGTATCCCCCCAGGTGTCT
GCAGGCTCAAAGAGCAGCGAGAAGCGTTCAGAGGAAAGCGATCCCGTGCCACCTTCCCCGTGCCCGGGCT
GTCCCCGCACGCTGCCGGCTCGGGGATGCGGGGGGAGCGCCGGACCGGAGCGGAGCCCCGGGCGGCTCGC
TGCTGCCCCCTAGCGGGGGAGGGACGTAATTACATCCCTGGGGGCTTTGGGAGGGGGCTGTCCCCGTGAG
CTCCCAGGCGCGCCTGTCATTCTAAATCTCTCTTTCAGCCTAAAGCTTTTTCCCCGTATCCCCCCAGGTG
TCTGCAGGCTCAAAGAGCAGCGAGAAGCGTTCAGAGGAAAGCGATCCCGTGCCACCTTCCCCGTGCCCGG
GCTGTCCCCGCACGCTGCCGGCTCGGGGATGCGGGGGGAGCGCCGGACCGGAGCGGAGCCCCGGGCGGCT
CGCTGCTGCCCCCTAGCGGGGGAGGGACGTAATTACATCCCTGGGGGCTTTGGGGGGGGGCTGTCCCCGT
GAGCTCAATAAAAGAGCCCACAACGTGAGACCAGACCAATAAAAAACGCCCGGCGGCAACCGAGCGTTCT
GAACAAATCCAGATGGAGTTCTGAGGTCATTACTGGATCTATCAACAGGAGTCCAAGCGAGCTCGATATC
AAATTACGCCCCGCCCTGCCACTCATCGCAGTACTGTTGTAATTCATTAAGCATTCTGCCGACATGGAAG
CCATCACAAACGGCATGATGAACCTGAATCGCCAGCGGCATCAGCACCTTGTCGCCTTGCGTATAATATT
TGCCCATGGTGAAAACGGGGGCGAAGAAGTTGTCCATATTGGCCACGTTTAAATCAAAACTGGTGAAACT
CACCCAGGGATTGGCTGAAACGAAAAACATATTCTCAATAAACCCTTTAGGGAAATAGGCCAGGTTTTCA
CCGTAACACGCCACATCTTGCGAATATATGTGTAGAAACTGCCGGAAATCGTCGTGGTATTCACTCCAGA
GCGATGAAAACGTTTCAGTTTGCTCATGGAAAACGGTGTAACAAGGGTGAACACTATCCCATATCACCAG
CTCACCGTCTTTCATTGCCATACGAAATTCCGGATGAGCATTCATCAGGCGGGCAAGAATGTGAATAAAG
GCCGGATAAAACTTGTGCTTATTTTTCTTTACGGTCTTTAAAAAGGCCGTAATATCCAGCTGAACGGTCT
GGTTATAGGTACATTGAGCAACTGACTGAAATGCCTCAAAATGTTCTTTACGATGCCATTGGGATATATC
AACGGTGGTATATCCAGTGATTTTTTTCTCCATTTTAGCTTCCTTAGCTCCTGAAAATCTCGATAACTCA
AAAAATACGCCCGGTAGTGATCTTATTTCATTATGGTGAAAGTTGGAACCTCTTACGTGCCCGATCAATC
ATGACCAAAATCCCTTAACGTGAGTTTTCGTTCCACTGAGCGTCAGACCCCGTAGAAAAGATCAAAGG
Features (pLannotate 1.2.2; 5 found; start..end, strand, type, name):
      7..595     +  rep_origin     ori: high-copy-number ColE1/pMB1/pBR322/pUC origin of replication
   1476..1494    +  LTR            5' LTR (truncated) (fragment): truncated long terminal repeat from Moloney murine sarcoma virus
   1509..1543    -  terminator     lambda t0 terminator: minimal transcription terminator from phage lambda (Scholtissek and Grosse, 1987)
   1617..2273    -  CDS            cat: CAT_ECOLX - Experimental evidence at protein level: Swiss-Prot protein existence level 1. This enzyme is an effector of chloramphenicol resistance in bacteria. From Escherichia coli. This protein is used as a marker in many commonly used cloning vectors, such as pACYC184.
   2274..2371    -  promoter       cat promoter: promoter of the E. coli cat gene encoding chloramphenicol acetyltransferase
