[The description below was written by a language model from this plasmid's Addgene catalogue record and pLannotate feature annotations shown in this document.]
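Description:
MTK1_019 is a small (about 2.4 kb) part plasmid from the Mammalian Toolkit (MTK), a hierarchical Golden Gate-style system for modular assembly of genetic circuits for mammalian cells. It is built on the MTK0_027 part-entry backbone and, although catalogued as a mammalian expression vector, it is really a bacterial storage vehicle for a single reusable DNA part rather than an expression construct in its own right. It replicates in E. coli from a high-copy ColE1/pUC-type origin and is selected with chloramphenicol through a cat gene driven by its native promoter and followed by a lambda t0 terminator.

The insert, "Connector L6-2xHS4", is a synthetic Type 1 part. In the MTK, Type 1 parts are 5' assembly connectors: they occupy the first position of a transcriptional unit and provide the flanking sequence that determines how that unit is later joined with others in a multi-gene assembly. Here the ConL6 connector is combined with the chicken hypersensitivity site 4 insulator, which by the insert name is present as two copies. This is a chromatin insulator element commonly placed at the edges of transgenes to limit position effects and crosstalk between neighbouring transcription units. The part was introduced using BsmBI sites that were destroyed during cloning.

The automated annotation does not label the connector or insulator, which presumably lie in the unannotated stretch between the origin and the terminator. The only call there is a 19-nt match to a truncated Moloney murine sarcoma virus LTR, which is most likely incidental. The record lists no promoter, coding sequence or mammalian selection marker.
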