Addgene plasmid #123682: MTK1_019
Purpose: Encodes ConL6 and chicken hypersensitivity site 4 insulator as a Type 1 part to be used in the MTK system
Depositing lab: Hana El-Samad. Depositing organization: University of California, San Francisco (UCSF). Publication: A Toolkit for Rapid Modular Construction of Biological Circuits in Mammalian Cells. Fonseca JP, Bonny AR, Kumar GR, Ng AH, Town J, Wu QC, Aslankoohi E, Chen SY, Dods G, Harrigan P, Osimiri LC, Kistler AL, El-Samad H. ACS Synth Biol. 2019 Nov 15;8(11):2593-2606. doi: 10.1021/acssynbio.9b00322. Epub 2019 Nov 5. PubMed 31686495.
Backbone
  Vector backbone: MTK0_027
  Vector type: Mammalian Expression
Growth in bacteria
  Bacterial resistance: Chloramphenicol, 25 μg/mL
  Growth temperature: 37°C
  Growth strain: DH5alpha
  Copy number: Unknown
Gene/Insert
  Gene/Insert name: Connector L6-2xHS4
  Species: Synthetic
  Cloning method: Restriction Enzyme; 5′ cloning site BsmBI (destroyed during cloning); 3′ cloning site BsmBI (destroyed during cloning)
Terms and licenses: Academic/Nonprofit Terms; Industry Terms: Not Available to Industry
Depositor comments: Type 1 parts are 5' assembly connectors in the MTK. Please visit https://www.biorxiv.org/content/10.1101/506188v2 for BioRxiv preprint
How to cite: MTK1_019 was a gift from Hana El-Samad (Addgene plasmid # 123682 ; http://n2t.net/addgene:123682 ; RRID:Addgene_123682)
